Addgene plasmid #132261: pDONR221_SLCO6A1
Purpose: Gateway entry clone with codon-optimized ORF sequence for subcloning into custom expression vectors
Depositing lab: RESOLUTE Consortium & Giulio Superti-Furga. Depositing organization: CeMM Research Center for Molecular Medicine. Publication: The RESOLUTE consortium: unlocking SLC transporters for drug discovery. Superti-Furga G, Lackner D, Wiedmer T, Ingles-Prieto A, Barbosa B, Girardi E, Goldmann U, Gurtl B, Klavins K, Klimek C, Lindinger S, Lineiro-Retes E, Muller AC, Onstein S, Redinger G, Reil D, Sedlyarov V, Wolf G, Crawford M, Everley R, ... Steppan CM. Nat Rev Drug Discov. 2020 Jul;19(7):429-430. doi: 10.1038/d41573-020-00056-6. PubMed 32265506.
Backbone
  Vector backbone: pDONR221
  Backbone manufacturer: Thermo Fisher Scientific
  Backbone size w/o insert (bp): 2550
  Vector type: Mammalian Expression
Growth in bacteria
  Bacterial resistance: Kanamycin, 50 μg/mL
  Growth temperature: 37°C
  Growth strain: Stbl3
  Copy number: High Copy
Gene/Insert
  Gene/Insert name: SLCO6A1 (alt name: OATP6A1, OATPY, MGC26949, CT48)
  Species: H. sapiens (human)
  Insert size (bp): 2157
  Entrez Gene: SLCO6A1 (a.k.a. GST, CT48, OATPY, OATP6A1, MGC26949)
  Cloning method: Gateway Cloning
  Sequencing primers: 5′ M13-fwd; 3′ M13-rev
Terms and licenses: Academic/Nonprofit Terms; Industry Terms
Depositor comments: For more information on the full Resolute plasmid collection, please see www.addgene.org/depositor-collections/re-solute/. Please provide your feedback on this plasmid to the RESOLUTE consortium by filling out their RESOLUTE repository feedback form: https://forms.office.com/Pages/ResponsePage.aspx?id=0e05yklzmkS7rjFGQL4N7z4feCLQvEJAmVcOCM_u885UN1JJRko0Ukg4TVQwNTZLOUxPQVJWT1NHUCQlQCN0PWcu
How to cite: pDONR221_SLCO6A1 was a gift from RESOLUTE Consortium & Giulio Superti-Furga (Addgene plasmid # 132261 ; http://n2t.net/addgene:132261 ; RRID:Addgene_132261)
