[The description below was written by a language model from this plasmid's Addgene catalogue record and pLannotate feature annotations shown in this document.]
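Description:
pDONR221_SLCO6A1 is a Gateway entry clone built on the pDONR221 backbone, carrying a codon-optimized open reading frame for human SLCO6A1 (also known as OATP6A1, OATPY or CT48), a member of the solute carrier organic anion transporter family. The sequenced plasmid is about 4.7 kb. It is propagated in E. coli from a high-copy ColE1/pUC-type origin and selected with kanamycin through an aminoglycoside phosphotransferase (KanR) gene. Although the catalogue lists the vector type as mammalian expression, the feature table shows no eukaryotic promoter or polyadenylation signal around the insert. The plasmid is therefore a shuttle for the ORF rather than an expression vector in its own right.

The 2,157 bp SLCO6A1 coding sequence sits between attL1 and attL2 sites. These sites are the substrates for the LR Clonase reaction, which transfers the ORF directionally and in frame into any attR-containing destination vector. This allows the promoter, tags and delivery system to be chosen at the destination step. Upstream of attL1 lie the rrnB T1 and T2 transcription terminators, which insulate the insert from read-through transcription in bacteria. A T7 promoter lies just beyond attL2, oriented toward the insert on the opposite strand. The short lacI and lacZα fragments annotated near the terminators are backbone remnants with no evident functional role, and M13 forward and reverse primer sites flank the cassette for sequence verification.

The construct belongs to a large consortium collection of solute carrier entry clones intended to support systematic functional study of SLC transporters. Its stated use is subcloning of the SLCO6A1 ORF into custom expression vectors.
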