Features (pLannotate 1.2.2; 10 found; start..end, strand, type, name):
    121..213     +  CDS            lacI (fragment): lac repressor; lacI; The lac repressor binds to the lac operator to inhibit transcription in E. coli. This inhibition can be relieved by adding lactose or isopropyl-β-D-thiogalactopyranoside (IPTG).
    268..295     -  terminator     rrnB T2 terminator: transcription terminator T2 from the E. coli rrnB gene
    427..470     +  terminator     rrnB T1 terminator: Escherichia coli rrnB; transcription terminator T1 from the E. coli rrnB gene
    517..553     -  CDS            lacZα (fragment): LacZα fragment of β-galactosidase; lacZ fragment
    569..668     +  protein_bind   attL1: mutant version of attL; recombination site for the Gateway® LR reaction LR Clonase™
    674..2830    +  CDS            SLCO6A1: SO6A1_HUMAN - Also known as OATP6A1, SLC21A19. Experimental evidence at protein level: Swiss-Prot protein existence level 1. From Homo sapiens (Human).
   2832..2931    -  protein_bind   attL2: mutant version of attL; recombination site for the Gateway® LR reaction LR Clonase™
   2949..2967    -  promoter       T7 promoter: promoter for bacteriophage T7 RNA polymerase
   3101..3910    +  CDS            KanR: aminoglycoside phosphotransferase; aph(3')-Ia; confers resistance to kanamycin in bacteria or G418 (Geneticin®) in eukaryotes
   4057..4645    +  rep_origin     ori: high-copy-number ColE1/pMB1/pBR322/pUC origin of replication
>Addgene plasmid #132261 | pDONR221_SLCO6A1 | addgene full sequence | sequence record 263660 | Addgene NGS Result
CTTTCCTGCGTTATCCCCTGATTCTGTGGATAACCGTATTACCGCCTTTGAGTGAGCTGATACCGCTCGC
CGCAGCCGAACGACCGAGCGCAGCGAGTCAGTGAGCGAGGAAGCGGAAGAGCGCCCAATACGCAAACCGC
CTCTCCCCGCGCGTTGGCCGATTCATTAATGCAGCTGGCACGACAGGTTTCCCGACTGGAAAGCGGGCAG
TGAGCGCAACGCAATTAATACGCGTACCGCTAGCCAGGAAGAGTTTGTAGAAACGCAAAAAGGCCATCCG
TCAGGATGGCCTTCTGCTTAGTTTGATGCCTGGCAGTTTATGGCGGGCGTCCTGCCCGCCACCCTCCGGG
CCGTTGCTTCACAACGTTCAAATCCGCTCCCGGCGGATTTGTCCTACTCAGGAGAGCGTTCACCGACAAA
CAACAGATAAAACGAAAGGCCCAGTCTTCCGACTGAGCCTTTCGTTTTATTTGATGCCTGGCAGTTCCCT
ACTCTCGCGTTAACGCTAGCATGGATGTTTTCCCAGTCACGACGTTGTAAAACGACGGCCAGTCTTAAGC
TCGGGCCCCAAATAATGATTTTATTTTGACTGATAGTGACCTGTTCGTTGCAACACATTGATGAGCAATG
CTTTTTTATAATGCCAACTTTGTACAAAAAAGCAGGCTCCACCATGTTCGTGGGAGTGGCAAGGCACAGC
GGATCCCAGGACGAGGTGAGCAGGGGAGTGGAGCCTCTGGAGGCAGCAAGAGCACAGCCAGCAAAGGATC
GGAGAGCCAAGGGCACCCCTAAGAGCTCCAAGCCAGGCAAGAAGCACCGGTACCTGAGACTGCTGCCTGA
GGCCCTGATCAGGTTCGGCGGCTTTCGGAAGAGAAAGAAGGCCAAGTCTAGCGTGTCCAAGAAGCCCGGC
GAGGTGGACGATTCTCTGGAGCAGCCTTGTGGCCTGGGCTGCCTGGTGTCCACCTGCTGTGAGTGCTGTA
ACAATATCCGCTGTTTCATGATCTTTTACTGTATCCTGCTGATCTGCCAGGGCGTGGTGTTCGGCCTGAT
CGACGTGTCCATCGGCGATTTTCAGAAGGAGTACCAGCTGAAGACCATCGAGAAGCTGGCCCTGGAGAAG
TCTTATGACATCTCCTCTGGCCTGGTGGCCATCTTCATCGCCTTTTACGGCGATCGGAAGAAAGTGATCT
GGTTCGTGGCCAGCTCCTTTCTGATCGGACTGGGATCTCTGCTGTGCGCATTCCCAAGCATCAACGAGGA
GAATAAGCAGTCCAAAGTGGGCATCGAGGACATCTGTGAGGAGATCAAGGTGGTGTCTGGCTGCCAGTCT
AGCGGCATCTCTTTCCAGAGCAAGTATCTGAGCTTCTTTATCCTGGGACAGACCGTGCAGGGAATCGCAG
GCATGCCCCTGTACATCCTGGGCATCACCTTTATCGATGAGAACGTGGCCACACACAGCGCCGGCATCTA
TCTGGGCATCGCCGAGTGCACATCCATGATCGGCTACGCACTGGGATATGTGCTGGGAGCACCACTGGTG
AAGGTGCCTGAGAACACCACATCCGCCACCAATACCACAGTGAACAATGGCTCTCCTGAGTGGCTGTGGA
CATGGTGGATCAATTTCCTGTTTGCCGCCGTGGTGGCCTGGTGTACCCTGATCCCACTGAGCTGCTTCCC
AAACAATATGCCCGGCTCCACAAGGATCAAGGCCAGGAAGCGCAAGCAGCTGCACTTCTTTGACAGCCGC
CTGAAGGATCTGAAGCTGGGCACCAACATCAAGGACCTGTGCGCCGCCCTGTGGATCCTGATGAAGAATC
CCGTGCTGATCTGCCTGGCCCTGTCTAAGGCCACAGAGTACCTGGTCATCATCGGCGCCAGCGAGTTCCT
GCCTATCTATCTGGAGAACCAGTTTATCCTGACCCCAACAGTGGCAACCACACTGGCAGGACTGGTGCTG
ATCCCTGGAGGCGCCCTGGGACAGCTGCTGGGAGGCGTGATCGTGTCCACCCTGGAGATGTCTTGTAAGG
CCCTGATGCGGTTCATCATGGTGACATCCGTGATCTCTCTGATCCTGCTGGTGTTCATCATCTTTGTGAG
ATGCAACCCAGTGCAGTTTGCCGGCATCAATGAGGACTACGATGGCACCGGCAAGCTGGGCAACCTGACA
GCCCCCTGTAATGAGAAGTGCCGGTGTTCCTCTAGCATCTATTCCTCTATCTGCGGCAGAGACGATATCG
AGTACTTCTCTCCCTGTTTTGCCGGCTGCACCTATAGCAAGGCCCAGAACCAGAAGAAGATGTACTATAA
TTGCAGCTGTATCAAGGAGGGACTGATCACAGCAGACGCAGAGGGCGACTTCATCGATGCAAGGCCCGGC
AAGTGTGATGCCAAGTGCTACAAGCTGCCTCTGTTTATCGCCTTCATCTTTTCCACCCTGATCTTCAGCG
GCTTTTCCGGCGTGCCAATCGTGCTGGCCATGACAAGGGTGGTGCCAGACAAGCTGCGCAGCCTGGCCCT
GGGCGTGTCCTATGTGATCCTGAGAATCTTCGGCACCATCCCCGGCCCTTCCATCTTTAAGATGTCTGGC
GAGACAAGCTGCATCCTGAGGGATGTGAACAAGTGTGGCCACACCGGCCGCTGCTGGATCTACAATAAGA
CAAAGATGGCCTTCCTGCTGGTGGGCATCTGCTTCCTGTGCAAGCTGTGCACCATCATCTTCACCACAAT
CGCCTTCTTTATCTATAAGAGGCGCCTGAACGAGAATACCGACTTTCCAGATGTGACAGTGAAGAACCCC
AAGGTGAAGAAGAAGGAGGAGACCGATCTGGACCCAGCTTTCTTGTACAAAGTTGGCATTATAAGAAAGC
ATTGCTTATCAATTTGTTGCAACGAACAGGTCACTATCAGTCAAAATAAAATCATTATTTGCCATCCAGC
TGATATCCCCTATAGTGAGTCGTATTACATGGTCATAGCTGTTTCCTGGCAGCTCTGGCCCGTGTCTCAA
AATCTCTGATGTTACATTGCACAAGATAAAAATATATCATCATGAACAATAAAACTGTCTGCTTACATAA
ACAGTAATACAAGGGGTGTTATGAGCCATATTCAACGGGAAACGTCGAGGCCGCGATTAAATTCCAACAT
GGATGCTGATTTATATGGGTATAAATGGGCTCGCGATAATGTCGGGCAATCAGGTGCGACAATCTATCGC
TTGTATGGGAAGCCCGATGCGCCAGAGTTGTTTCTGAAACATGGCAAAGGTAGCGTTGCCAATGATGTTA
CAGATGAGATGGTCAGACTAAACTGGCTGACGGAATTTATGCCTCTTCCGACCATCAAGCATTTTATCCG
TACTCCTGATGATGCATGGTTACTCACCACTGCGATCCCCGGAAAAACAGCATTCCAGGTATTAGAAGAA
TATCCTGATTCAGGTGAAAATATTGTTGATGCGCTGGCAGTGTTCCTGCGCCGGTTGCATTCGATTCCTG
TTTGTAATTGTCCTTTTAACAGCGATCGCGTATTTCGTCTCGCTCAGGCGCAATCACGAATGAATAACGG
TTTGGTTGATGCGAGTGATTTTGATGACGAGCGTAATGGCTGGCCTGTTGAACAAGTCTGGAAAGAAATG
CATAAACTTTTGCCATTCTCACCGGATTCAGTCGTCACTCATGGTGATTTCTCACTTGATAACCTTATTT
TTGACGAGGGGAAATTAATAGGTTGTATTGATGTTGGACGAGTCGGAATCGCAGACCGATACCAGGATCT
TGCCATCCTATGGAACTGCCTCGGTGAGTTTTCTCCTTCATTACAGAAACGGCTTTTTCAAAAATATGGT
ATTGATAATCCTGATATGAATAAATTGCAGTTTCATTTGATGCTCGATGAGTTTTTCTAATCAGAATTGG
TTAATTGGTTGTAACACTGGCAGAGCATTACGCTGACTTGACGGGACGGCGCAAGCTCATGACCAAAATC
CCTTAACGTGAGTTACGCGTCGTTCCACTGAGCGTCAGACCCCGTAGAAAAGATCAAAGGATCTTCTTGA
GATCCTTTTTTTCTGCGCGTAATCTGCTGCTTGCAAACAAAAAAACCACCGCTACCAGCGGTGGTTTGTT
TGCCGGATCAAGAGCTACCAACTCTTTTTCCGAAGGTAACTGGCTTCAGCAGAGCGCAGATACCAAATAC
TGTTCTTCTAGTGTAGCCGTAGTTAGGCCACCACTTCAAGAACTCTGTAGCACCGCCTACATACCTCGCT
CTGCTAATCCTGTTACCAGTGGCTGCTGCCAGTGGCGATAAGTCGTGTCTTACCGGGTTGGACTCAAGAC
GATAGTTACCGGATAAGGCGCAGCGGTCGGGCTGAACGGGGGGTTCGTGCACACAGCCCAGCTTGGAGCG
AACGACCTACACCGAACTGAGATACCTACAGCGTGAGCTATGAGAAAGCGCCACGCTTCCCGAAGGGAGA
AAGGCGGACAGGTATCCGGTAAGCGGCAGGGTCGGAACAGGAGAGCGCACGAGGGAGCTTCCAGGGGGAA
ACGCCTGGTATCTTTATAGTCCTGTCGGGTTTCGCCACCTCTGACTTGAGCGTCGATTTTTGTGATGCTC
GTCAGGGGGGCGGAGCCTATGGAAAAACGCCAGCAACGCGGCCTTTTTACGGTTCCTGGCCTTTTGCTGG
CCTTTTGCTCACATGTT
