>Addgene plasmid #132261 | pDONR221_SLCO6A1 | depositor partial sequence | sequence record 253922 | Codon-optimized ORF of SLCO6A1
ATGTTCGTGGGAGTGGCAAGGCACAGCGGATCCCAGGACGAGGTGAGCAGGGGAGTGGAGCCTCTGGAGG
CAGCAAGAGCACAGCCAGCAAAGGATCGGAGAGCCAAGGGCACCCCTAAGAGCTCCAAGCCAGGCAAGAA
GCACCGGTACCTGAGACTGCTGCCTGAGGCCCTGATCAGGTTCGGCGGCTTTCGGAAGAGAAAGAAGGCC
AAGTCTAGCGTGTCCAAGAAGCCCGGCGAGGTGGACGATTCTCTGGAGCAGCCTTGTGGCCTGGGCTGCC
TGGTGTCCACCTGCTGTGAGTGCTGTAACAATATCCGCTGTTTCATGATCTTTTACTGTATCCTGCTGAT
CTGCCAGGGCGTGGTGTTCGGCCTGATCGACGTGTCCATCGGCGATTTTCAGAAGGAGTACCAGCTGAAG
ACCATCGAGAAGCTGGCCCTGGAGAAGTCTTATGACATCTCCTCTGGCCTGGTGGCCATCTTCATCGCCT
TTTACGGCGATCGGAAGAAAGTGATCTGGTTCGTGGCCAGCTCCTTTCTGATCGGACTGGGATCTCTGCT
GTGCGCATTCCCAAGCATCAACGAGGAGAATAAGCAGTCCAAAGTGGGCATCGAGGACATCTGTGAGGAG
ATCAAGGTGGTGTCTGGCTGCCAGTCTAGCGGCATCTCTTTCCAGAGCAAGTATCTGAGCTTCTTTATCC
TGGGACAGACCGTGCAGGGAATCGCAGGCATGCCCCTGTACATCCTGGGCATCACCTTTATCGATGAGAA
CGTGGCCACACACAGCGCCGGCATCTATCTGGGCATCGCCGAGTGCACATCCATGATCGGCTACGCACTG
GGATATGTGCTGGGAGCACCACTGGTGAAGGTGCCTGAGAACACCACATCCGCCACCAATACCACAGTGA
ACAATGGCTCTCCTGAGTGGCTGTGGACATGGTGGATCAATTTCCTGTTTGCCGCCGTGGTGGCCTGGTG
TACCCTGATCCCACTGAGCTGCTTCCCAAACAATATGCCCGGCTCCACAAGGATCAAGGCCAGGAAGCGC
AAGCAGCTGCACTTCTTTGACAGCCGCCTGAAGGATCTGAAGCTGGGCACCAACATCAAGGACCTGTGCG
CCGCCCTGTGGATCCTGATGAAGAATCCCGTGCTGATCTGCCTGGCCCTGTCTAAGGCCACAGAGTACCT
GGTCATCATCGGCGCCAGCGAGTTCCTGCCTATCTATCTGGAGAACCAGTTTATCCTGACCCCAACAGTG
GCAACCACACTGGCAGGACTGGTGCTGATCCCTGGAGGCGCCCTGGGACAGCTGCTGGGAGGCGTGATCG
TGTCCACCCTGGAGATGTCTTGTAAGGCCCTGATGCGGTTCATCATGGTGACATCCGTGATCTCTCTGAT
CCTGCTGGTGTTCATCATCTTTGTGAGATGCAACCCAGTGCAGTTTGCCGGCATCAATGAGGACTACGAT
GGCACCGGCAAGCTGGGCAACCTGACAGCCCCCTGTAATGAGAAGTGCCGGTGTTCCTCTAGCATCTATT
CCTCTATCTGCGGCAGAGACGATATCGAGTACTTCTCTCCCTGTTTTGCCGGCTGCACCTATAGCAAGGC
CCAGAACCAGAAGAAGATGTACTATAATTGCAGCTGTATCAAGGAGGGACTGATCACAGCAGACGCAGAG
GGCGACTTCATCGATGCAAGGCCCGGCAAGTGTGATGCCAAGTGCTACAAGCTGCCTCTGTTTATCGCCT
TCATCTTTTCCACCCTGATCTTCAGCGGCTTTTCCGGCGTGCCAATCGTGCTGGCCATGACAAGGGTGGT
GCCAGACAAGCTGCGCAGCCTGGCCCTGGGCGTGTCCTATGTGATCCTGAGAATCTTCGGCACCATCCCC
GGCCCTTCCATCTTTAAGATGTCTGGCGAGACAAGCTGCATCCTGAGGGATGTGAACAAGTGTGGCCACA
CCGGCCGCTGCTGGATCTACAATAAGACAAAGATGGCCTTCCTGCTGGTGGGCATCTGCTTCCTGTGCAA
GCTGTGCACCATCATCTTCACCACAATCGCCTTCTTTATCTATAAGAGGCGCCTGAACGAGAATACCGAC
TTTCCAGATGTGACAGTGAAGAACCCCAAGGTGAAGAAGAAGGAGGAGACCGATCTG
